>Addgene plasmid #65307 | pCDH_Str-KDEL_neomycin | depositor full sequence | sequence record 121473 | pCDH_Str-KDEL_neomycin sequence 9884 bps
ACGCGTGTAGTCTTATGCAATACTCTTGTAGTCTTGCAACATGGTAACGATGAGTTAGCAACATGCCTTA
CAAGGAGAGAAAAAGCACCGTGCATGCCGATTGGTGGAAGTAAGGTGGTACGATCGTGCCTTATTAGGAA
GGCAACAGACGGGTCTGACATGGATTGGACGAACCACTGAATTGCCGCATTGCAGAGATATTGTATTTAA
GTGCCTAGCTCGATACAATAAACGGGTCTCTCTGGTTAGACCAGATCTGAGCCTGGGAGCTCTCTGGCTA
ACTAGGGAACCCACTGCTTAAGCCTCAATAAAGCTTGCCTTGAGTGCTTCAAGTAGTGTGTGCCCGTCTG
TTGTGTGACTCTGGTAACTAGAGATCCCTCAGACCCTTTTAGTCAGTGTGGAAAATCTCTAGCAGTGGCG
CCCGAACAGGGACCTGAAAGCGAAAGGGAAACCAGAGCTCTCTCGACGCAGGACTCGGCTTGCTGAAGCG
CGCACGGCAAGAGGCGAGGGGCGGCGACTGGTGAGTACGCCAAAAATTTTGACTAGCGGAGGCTAGAAGG
AGAGAGATGGGTGCGAGAGCGTCAGTATTAAGCGGGGGAGAATTAGATCGCGATGGGAAAAAATTCGGTT
AAGGCCAGGGGGAAAGAAAAAATATAAATTAAAACATATAGTATGGGCAAGCAGGGAGCTAGAACGATTC
GCAGTTAATCCTGGCCTGTTAGAAACATCAGAAGGCTGTAGACAAATACTGGGACAGCTACAACCATCCC
TTCAGACAGGATCAGAAGAACTTAGATCATTATATAATACAGTAGCAACCCTCTATTGTGTGCATCAAAG
GATAGAGATAAAAGACACCAAGGAAGCTTTAGACAAGATAGAGGAAGAGCAAAACAAAAGTAAGACCACC
GCACAGCAAGCGGCCACTGATCTTCAGACCTGGAGGAGGAGATATGAGGGACAATTGGAGAAGTGAATTA
TATAAATATAAAGTAGTAAAAATTGAACCATTAGGAGTAGCACCCACCAAGGCAAAGAGAAGAGTGGTGC
AGAGAGAAAAAAGAGCAGTGGGAATAGGAGCTTTGTTCCTTGGGTTCTTGGGAGCAGCAGGAAGCACTAT
GGGCGCAGCCTCAATGACGCTGACGGTACAGGCCAGACAATTATTGTCTGGTATAGTGCAGCAGCAGAAC
AATTTGCTGAGGGCTATTGAGGCGCAACAGCATCTGTTGCAACTCACAGTCTGGGGCATCAAGCAGCTCC
AGGCAAGAATCCTGGCTGTGGAAAGATACCTAAAGGATCAACAGCTCCTGGGGATTTGGGGTTGCTCTGG
AAAACTCATTTGCACCACTGCTGTGCCTTGGAATGCTAGTTGGAGTAATAAATCTCTGGAACAGATTGGA
ATCACACGACCTGGATGGAGTGGGACAGAGAAATTAACAATTACACAAGCTTAATACACTCCTTAATTGA
AGAATCGCAAAACCAGCAAGAAAAGAATGAACAAGAATTATTGGAATTAGATAAATGGGCAAGTTTGTGG
AATTGGTTTAACATAACAAATTGGCTGTGGTATATAAAATTATTCATAATGATAGTAGGAGGCTTGGTAG
GTTTAAGAATAGTTTTTGCTGTACTTTCTATAGTGAATAGAGTTAGGCAGGGATATTCACCATTATCGTT
TCAGACCCACCTCCCAACCCCGAGGGGACCCGACAGGCCCGAAGGAATAGAAGAAGAAGGTGGAGAGAGA
GACAGAGACAGATCCATTCGATTAGTGAACGGATCTCGACGGTTAACTTTTAAAAGAAAAGGGGGGATTG
GGGGGTACAGTGCAGGGGAAAGAATAGTAGACATAATAGCAACAGACATACAAACTAAAGAATTACAAAA
ACAAATTACAAAAATTCAAAATTTTATCGATACTAGTATTATGCCCAGTACATGACCTTATGGGACTTTC
CTACTTGGCAGTACATCTACGTATTAGTCATCGCTATTACCATGGTGATGCGGTTTTGGCAGTACATCAA
TGGGCGTGGATAGCGGTTTGACTCACGGGGATTTCCAAGTCTCCACCCCATTGACGTCAATGGGAGTTTG
TTTTGGCACCAAAATCAACGGGACTTTCCAAAATGTCGTAACAACTCCGCCCCATTGACGCAAATGGGCG
GTAGGCGTGTACGGTGGGAGGTCTATATAAGCAGAGCTCGTTTAGTGAACCGTCAGATCGCCTGGAGACG
CCATCCACGCTGTTTTGACCTCCATAGAAGATTCTAGAGCTAGCGCTTAAGGCCTGTTAACCGGTATGGA
TGTATGCGTCCGTCTTGCCCTGTGGCTCCTCTGGGGACTCCTCCTGCACCAGGGCCAGAGCCTCAGCCAT
AGTCACAGTGAGAAGGCGACAGGAACCAGCTCGGGCGCCGGTTTAAACGACCCTAGCAAAGACTCAAAAG
CTCAGGTGTCCGCTGCCGAGGCTGGCATTACTGGAACATGGTACAATCAGCTCGGGAGCACCTTTATTGT
GACTGCTGGAGCCGATGGAGCCCTCACCGGAACATACGAATCTGCTGTGGGAAACGCCGAATCACGGTAC
GTCCTCACTGGCCGATACGATAGTGCCCCTGCCACCGACGGATCTGGGACTGCCCTGGGATGGACTGTCG
CTTGGAAAAACAACTACCGGAATGCTCATTCTGCCACAACATGGAGTGGACAGTACGTGGGAGGCGCTGA
GGCTAGAATCAATACACAGTGGCTGCTCACATCTGGCACAACCGAGGCAAATGCTTGGAAATCCACCCTG
GTGGGACATGACACATTCACCAAAGTGAAACCCTCCGCCGCTTCAATCGATGCCGCCAAAAAAGCCGGAG
TCAACAACGGCAATCCTCTGGATGCCGTCCAGCAGCTCGGACCGAAAGATGAACTGTGAGCGGCCGCATA
GATAACTGATCCAGTGTGCTGGAATTAATTCGCTGTCTGCGAGGGCCAGCTGTTGGGGTGAGTACTCCCT
CTCAAAAGCGGGCATGACTTCTGCGCTAAGATTGTCAGTTTCCAAAAACGAGGAGGATTTGATATTCACC
TGGCCCGCGGTGATGCCTTTGAGGGTGGCCGCGTCCATCTGGTCAGAAAAGACAATCTTTTTGTTGTCAA
GCTTGAGGTGTGGCAGGCTTGAGATCTGGCCATACACTTGAGTGACAATGACATCCACTTTGCCTTTCTC
TCCACAGGTGTCCACTCCCAGGTCCAACTGCAGGTCGAGCATGCATCTAGGGCGGCCAATTCCGCCCCTC
TCCCTCCCCCCCCCCTAACGTTACTGGCCGAAGCCGCTTGGAATAAGGCCGGTGTGCGTTTGTCTATATG
TTATTTTCCACCATATTGCCGTCTTTTGGCAATGTGAGGGCCCGGAAACCTGGCCCTGTCTTCTTGACGA
GCATTCCTAGGGGTCTTTCCCCTCTCGCCAAAGGAATGCAAGGTCTGTTGAATGTCGTGAAGGAAGCAGT
TCCTCTGGAAGCTTCTTGAAGACAAACAACGTCTGTAGCGACCCTTTGCAGGCAGCGGAACCCCCCACCT
GGCGACAGGTGCCTCTGCGGCCAAAAGCCACGTGTATAAGATACACCTGCAAAGGCGGCACAACCCCAGT
GCCACGTTGTGAGTTGGATAGTTGTGGAAAGAGTCAAATGGCTCTCCTCAAGCGTATTCAACAAGGGGCT
GAAGGATGCCCAGAAGGTACCCCATTGTATGGGATCTGATCTGGGGCCTCGGTGCACATGCTTTACATGT
GTTTAGTCGAGGTTAAAAAAACGTCTAGGCCCCCCGAACCACGGGGACGTGGTTTTCCTTTGAAAAACAC
GATGATAAGCTTGCCACAACCCGGGAGGCGCGCCATGATTGAACAAGATGGATTGCACGCAGGTTCTCCG
GCCGCTTGGGTGGAGAGGCTATTCGGCTATGACTGGGCACAACAGACAATCGGCTGCTCTGATGCCGCCG
TGTTCCGGCTGTCAGCGCAGGGGCGCCCGGTTCTTTTTGTCAAGACCGACCTGTCCGGTGCCCTGAATGA
ACTGCAAGACGAGGCAGCGCGGCTATCGTGGCTGGCCACGACGGGCGTTCCTTGCGCAGCTGTGCTCGAC
GTTGTCACTGAAGCGGGAAGGGACTGGCTGCTATTGGGCGAAGTGCCGGGGCAGGATCTCCTGTCATCTC
ACCTTGCTCCTGCCGAGAAAGTATCCATCATGGCTGATGCAATGCGGCGGCTGCATACGCTTGATCCGGC
TACCTGCCCATTCGACCACCAAGCGAAACATCGCATCGAGCGAGCACGTACTCGGATGGAAGCCGGTCTT
GTCGATCAGGATGATCTGGACGAAGAGCATCAGGGGCTCGCGCCAGCCGAACTGTTCGCCAGGCTCAAGG
CGAGCATGCCCGACGGCGAGGATCTCGTCGTGACCCATGGCGATGCCTGCTTGCCGAATATCATGGTGGA
AAATGGCCGCTTTTCTGGATTCATCGACTGTGGCCGGCTGGGTGTGGCGGACCGCTATCAGGACATAGCG
TTGGCTACCCGTGATATTGCTGAAGAGCTTGGCGGCGAATGGGCTGACCGCTTCCTCGTGCTTTACGGTA
TCGCCGCTCCCGATTCGCAGCGCATCGCCTTCTATCGCCTTCTTGACGAGTTCTTCTGATTAATTAACTC
TAGATAACTGATCATAATCAGCCATACCACATTTGTAGAGGTTTTACTTGCTTTAAAAAACCTCCCACAC
CTCCCCCTGAACCTGAAACATAAAATGAATGGAATTCGAATTTAAATGGATCCGCGGCCGCAAGGATCTG
CGATCGCTCCGGTGCCCGTCAGTGGGCAGAGCGCACATCGCCCACAGTCCCCGAGAAGTTGGGGGGAGGG
GTCGGCAATTGAACGGGTGCCTAGAGAAGGTGGCGCGGGGTAAACTGGGAAAGTGATGTCGTGTACTGGC
TCCGCCTTTTTCCCGAGGGTGGGGGAGAACCGTATATAAGTGCAGTAGTCGCCGTGAACGTTCTTTTTCG
CAACGGGTTTGCCGCCAGAACACAGCTGAAGCTTCGAGGGGCTCGCATCTCTCCTTCACGCGCCCGCCGC
CCTACCTGAGGCCGCCATCCACGCCGGTTGAGTCGCGTTCTGCCGCCTCCCGCCTGTGGTGCCTCCTGAA
CTGCGTCCGCCGTCTAGGTAAGTTTAAAGCTCAGGTCGAGACCGGGCCTTTGTCCGGCGCTCCCTTGGAG
CCTACCTAGACTCAGCCGGCTCTCCACGCTTTGCCTGACCCTGCTTGCTCAACTCTACGTCTTTGTTTCG
TTTTCTGTTCTGCGCCGTTACAGATCCAAGCTGTGACCGGCGCCTACGCTAGATGACCGAGTACAAGCCC
ACGGTGCGCCTCGCCACCCGCGACGACGTCCCCAGGGCCGTACGCACCCTCGCCGCCGCGTTCGCCGACT
ACCCCGCCACGCGCCACACCGTCGATCCGGACCGCCACATCGAGCGGGTCACCGAGCTGCAAGAACTCTT
CCTCACGCGCGTCGGGCTCGACATCGGCAAGGTGTGGGTCGCGGACGACGGCGCCGCGGTGGCGGTCTGG
ACCACGCCGGAGAGCGTCGAAGCGGGGGCGGTGTTCGCCGAGATCGGCCCGCGCATGGCCGAGTTGAGCG
GTTCCCGGCTGGCCGCGCAGCAACAGATGGAAGGCCTCCTGGCGCCGCACCGGCCCAAGGAGCCCGCGTG
GTTCCTGGCCACCGTCGGCGTCTCGCCCGACCACCAGGGCAAGGGTCTGGGCAGCGCCGTCGTGCTCCCC
GGAGTGGAGGCGGCCGAGCGCGCCGGGGTGCCCGCCTTCCTGGAGACCTCCGCGCCCCGCAACCTCCCCT
TCTACGAGCGGCTCGGCTTCACCGTCACCGCCGACGTCGAGGTGCCCGAAGGACCGCGCACCTGGTGCAT
GACCCGCAAGCCCGGTGCCTGAGTCGACAATCAACCTCTGGATTACAAAATTTGTGAAAGATTGACTGGT
ATTCTTAACTATGTTGCTCCTTTTACGCTATGTGGATACGCTGCTTTAATGCCTTTGTATCATGCTATTG
CTTCCCGTATGGCTTTCATTTTCTCCTCCTTGTATAAATCCTGGTTGCTGTCTCTTTATGAGGAGTTGTG
GCCCGTTGTCAGGCAACGTGGCGTGGTGTGCACTGTGTTTGCTGACGCAACCCCCACTGGTTGGGGCATT
GCCACCACCTGTCAGCTCCTTTCCGGGACTTTCGCTTTCCCCCTCCCTATTGCCACGGCGGAACTCATCG
CCGCCTGCCTTGCCCGCTGCTGGACAGGGGCTCGGCTGTTGGGCACTGACAATTCCGTGGTGTTGTCGGG
GAAATCATCGTCCTTTCCTTGGCTGCTCGCCTGTGTTGCCACCTGGATTCTGCGCGGGACGTCCTTCTGC
TACGTCCCTTCGGCCCTCAATCCAGCGGACCTTCCTTCCCGCGGCCTGCTGCCGGCTCTGCGGCCTCTTC
CGCGTCTTCGCCTTCGCCCTCAGACGAGTCGGATCTCCCTTTGGGCCGCCTCCCCGCCTGGTACCTTTAA
GACCAATGACTTACAAGGCAGCTGTAGATCTTAGCCACTTTTTAAAAGAAAAGGGGGGACTGGAAGGGCT
AATTCACTCCCAACGAAAATAAGATCTGCTTTTTGCTTGTACTGGGTCTCTCTGGTTAGACCAGATCTGA
GCCTGGGAGCTCTCTGGCTAACTAGGGAACCCACTGCTTAAGCCTCAATAAAGCTTGCCTTGAGTGCTTC
AAGTAGTGTGTGCCCGTCTGTTGTGTGACTCTGGTAACTAGAGATCCCTCAGACCCTTTTAGTCAGTGTG
GAAAATCTCTAGCAGTAGTAGTTCATGTCATCTTATTATTCAGTATTTATAACTTGCAAAGAAATGAATA
TCAGAGAGTGAGAGGAACTTGTTTATTGCAGCTTATAATGGTTACAAATAAAGCAATAGCATCACAAATT
TCACAAATAAAGCATTTTTTTCACTGCATTCTAGTTGTGGTTTGTCCAAACTCATCAATGTATCTTATCA
TGTCTGGCTCTAGCTATCCCGCCCCTAACTCCGCCCAGTTCCGCCCATTCTCCGCCCCATGGCTGACTAA
TTTTTTTTATTTATGCAGAGGCCGAGGCCGCCTCGGCCTCTGAGCTATTCCAGAAGTAGTGAGGAGGCTT
TTTTGGAGGCCTAGACTTTTGCAGAGACGGCCCAAATTCGTAATCATGGTCATAGCTGTTTCCTGTGTGA
AATTGTTATCCGCTCACAATTCCACACAACATACGAGCCGGAAGCATAAAGTGTAAAGCCTGGGGTGCCT
AATGAGTGAGCTAACTCACATTAATTGCGTTGCGCTCACTGCCCGCTTTCCAGTCGGGAAACCTGTCGTG
CCAGCTGCATTAATGAATCGGCCAACGCGCGGGGAGAGGCGGTTTGCGTATTGGGCGCTCTTCCGCTTCC
TCGCTCACTGACTCGCTGCGCTCGGTCGTTCGGCTGCGGCGAGCGGTATCAGCTCACTCAAAGGCGGTAA
TACGGTTATCCACAGAATCAGGGGATAACGCAGGAAAGAACATGTGAGCAAAAGGCCAGCAAAAGGCCAG
GAACCGTAAAAAGGCCGCGTTGCTGGCGTTTTTCCATAGGCTCCGCCCCCCTGACGAGCATCACAAAAAT
CGACGCTCAAGTCAGAGGTGGCGAAACCCGACAGGACTATAAAGATACCAGGCGTTTCCCCCTGGAAGCT
CCCTCGTGCGCTCTCCTGTTCCGACCCTGCCGCTTACCGGATACCTGTCCGCCTTTCTCCCTTCGGGAAG
CGTGGCGCTTTCTCATAGCTCACGCTGTAGGTATCTCAGTTCGGTGTAGGTCGTTCGCTCCAAGCTGGGC
TGTGTGCACGAACCCCCCGTTCAGCCCGACCGCTGCGCCTTATCCGGTAACTATCGTCTTGAGTCCAACC
CGGTAAGACACGACTTATCGCCACTGGCAGCAGCCACTGGTAACAGGATTAGCAGAGCGAGGTATGTAGG
CGGTGCTACAGAGTTCTTGAAGTGGTGGCCTAACTACGGCTACACTAGAAGGACAGTATTTGGTATCTGC
GCTCTGCTGAAGCCAGTTACCTTCGGAAAAAGAGTTGGTAGCTCTTGATCCGGCAAACAAACCACCGCTG
GTAGCGGTGGTTTTTTTGTTTGCAAGCAGCAGATTACGCGCAGAAAAAAAGGATCTCAAGAAGATCCTTT
GATCTTTTCTACGGGGTCTGACGCTCAGTGGAACGAAAACTCACGTTAAGGGATTTTGGTCATGAGATTA
TCAAAAAGGATCTTCACCTAGATCCTTTTAAATTAAAAATGAAGTTTTAAATCAATCTAAAGTATATATG
AGTAAACTTGGTCTGACAGTTACCAATGCTTAATCAGTGAGGCACCTATCTCAGCGATCTGTCTATTTCG
TTCATCCATAGTTGCCTGACTCCCCGTCGTGTAGATAACTACGATACGGGAGGGCTTACCATCTGGCCCC
AGTGCTGCAATGATACCGCGAGACCCACGCTCACCGGCTCCAGATTTATCAGCAATAAACCAGCCAGCCG
GAAGGGCCGAGCGCAGAAGTGGTCCTGCAACTTTATCCGCCTCCATCCAGTCTATTAATTGTTGCCGGGA
AGCTAGAGTAAGTAGTTCGCCAGTTAATAGTTTGCGCAACGTTGTTGCCATTGCTACAGGCATCGTGGTG
TCACGCTCGTCGTTTGGTATGGCTTCATTCAGCTCCGGTTCCCAACGATCAAGGCGAGTTACATGATCCC
CCATGTTGTGCAAAAAAGCGGTTAGCTCCTTCGGTCCTCCGATCGTTGTCAGAAGTAAGTTGGCCGCAGT
GTTATCACTCATGGTTATGGCAGCACTGCATAATTCTCTTACTGTCATGCCATCCGTAAGATGCTTTTCT
GTGACTGGTGAGTACTCAACCAAGTCATTCTGAGAATAGTGTATGCGGCGACCGAGTTGCTCTTGCCCGG
CGTCAATACGGGATAATACCGCGCCACATAGCAGAACTTTAAAAGTGCTCATCATTGGAAAACGTTCTTC
GGGGCGAAAACTCTCAAGGATCTTACCGCTGTTGAGATCCAGTTCGATGTAACCCACTCGTGCACCCAAC
TGATCTTCAGCATCTTTTACTTTCACCAGCGTTTCTGGGTGAGCAAAAACAGGAAGGCAAAATGCCGCAA
AAAAGGGAATAAGGGCGACACGGAAATGTTGAATACTCATACTCTTCCTTTTTCAATATTATTGAAGCAT
TTATCAGGGTTATTGTCTCATGAGCGGATACATATTTGAATGTATTTAGAAAAATAAACAAATAGGGGTT
CCGCGCACATTTCCCCGAAAAGTGCCACCTGACGTCTAAGAAACCATTATTATCATGACATTAACCTATA
AAAATAGGCGTATCACGAGGCCCTTTCGTCTCGCGCGTTTCGGTGATGACGGTGAAAACCTCTGACACAT
GCAGCTCCCGGAGACGGTCACAGCTTGTCTGTAAGCGGATGCCGGGAGCAGACAAGCCCGTCAGGGCGCG
TCAGCGGGTGTTGGCGGGTGTCGGGGCTGGCTTAACTATGCGGCATCAGAGCAGATTGTACTGAGAGTGC
ACCATATGCGGTGTGAAATACCGCACAGATGCGTAAGGAGAAAATACCGCATCAGGCGCCATTCGCCATT
CAGGCTGCGCAACTGTTGGGAAGGGCGATCGGTGCGGGCCTCTTCGCTATTACGCCAGCTGGCGAAAGGG
GGATGTGCTGCAAGGCGATTAAGTTGGGTAACGCCAGGGTTTTCCCAGTCACGACGTTGTAAAACGACGG
CCAGTGCCAAGCTG
Features (pLannotate 1.2.2; 33 found; start..end, strand, type, name):
      6..227     +  promoter       RSV promoter: Rous sarcoma virus enhancer/promoter
    234..414     +  LTR            5' LTR (truncated): truncated 5' long terminal repeat (LTR) from HIV-1
    458..583     +  misc_feature   HIV-1 Ψ: packaging signal of human immunodeficiency virus type 1
    567..905     +  CDS            HIV-1 gag (fragment): gag protein from human immunodeficiency virus 1; gag
   1025..1361    +  ncRNA          RRE: Accession: RF00036 - HIV Rev response element
   1397..1786    +  CDS            env (fragment): ENV_HV1H2 - Experimental evidence at protein level: Swiss-Prot protein existence level 1. [Transmembrane protein gp41]: Acts as a class I viral fusion protein. Under the current model, the protein has at least 3 conformational states: pre-fusion native state, pre-hairpin intermediate state, and post-fusion hairpin state. During fusion of viral and target intracellular membranes, the coiled coil regions (heptad repeats) assume a trimer-of-hairpins structure, positioning the fusion peptide in close proximity to the C-terminal region of the ectodomain. The formation of this structure appears to d
   1798..1915    +  misc_feature   cPPT/CTS: central polypurine tract and central termination sequence of HIV-1
   1928..2004    +  enhancer       CMV enhancer (fragment): human cytomegalovirus immediate early enhancer
   2005..2208    +  promoter       CMV promoter: human cytomegalovirus (CMV) immediate early promoter
   2306..2419    +  CDS            STIM1 (fragment): STIM1_HUMAN - Also known as GOK From Homo sapiens (Human).
   2405..2905    +  CDS            SAV_STRAV (fragment): Experimental evidence at protein level: Swiss-Prot protein existence level 1. The biological function of streptavidin is not known. Forms a strong non-covalent specific complex with biotin (one molecule of biotin per subunit of streptavidin). From Streptomyces avidinii.
   2998..3227    +  intron         chimeric intron: chimera between introns from adenovirus and immunoglobulin heavy chain genes
   3396..3858    +  misc_feature   IRES: internal ribosome entry site (IRES) of the encephalomyocarditis virus (EMCV)
   3885..4679    +  CDS            NeoR/KanR: aminoglycoside phosphotransferase from Tn5; aph(3')-II (or nptII); confers resistance to neomycin, kanamycin, and G418 (Geneticin®)
   4699..4783    +  CDS            large T antigen (fragment): large T antigen from SV40 (simian virus 40)
   4854..5065    +  promoter       EF-1α core promoter: core promoter for human elongation factor EF-1α
   5078..5346    +  LTR            5' LTR (truncated): truncated 5' long terminal repeat (LTR) from human T-cell leukemia virus (HTLV) type 1
   5373..5972    +  CDS            PuroR: puromycin N-acetyltransferase; pac from Streptomyces alboniger; confers resistance to puromycin
   5979..6567    +  misc_feature   WPRE: woodchuck hepatitis virus posttranscriptional regulatory element
   6562..6669    +  CDS            nef (fragment): NEF_SIVS4 - Experimental evidence at protein level: Swiss-Prot protein existence level 1. Interferes with TCR signaling from the cell membrane. Interacts with CD247/TCRZ (TCR zeta chain) and exert potent down- regulation of cell surface TCR/CD3 complexes. From Simian immunodeficiency virus (isolate F236/smH4) (SIV-sm) (Simian immunodeficiency virus sooty mangabey monkey).
   6694..6874    +  LTR            5' LTR (truncated): truncated 5' long terminal repeat (LTR) from HIV-1
   6946..7067    +  polyA_signal   SV40 poly(A) signal: SV40 polyadenylation signal
   7086..7221    +  rep_origin     SV40 ori: SV40 origin of replication
   7283..7299    -  protein_bind   lac operator: The lac repressor binds to the lac operator to inhibit transcription in E. coli. This inhibition can be relieved by adding lactose or isopropyl-β-D-thiogalactopyranoside (IPTG). lac repressor encoded by lacI
   7307..7337    -  promoter       lac promoter: promoter for the E. coli lac operon
   7352..7373    -  protein_bind   CAP binding site: CAP binding activates transcription in the presence of cAMP. E. coli catabolite activator protein
   7386..7478    -  CDS            lacI (fragment): lac repressor; lacI; The lac repressor binds to the lac operator to inhibit transcription in E. coli. This inhibition can be relieved by adding lactose or isopropyl-β-D-thiogalactopyranoside (IPTG).
   7661..8249    -  rep_origin     ori: high-copy-number ColE1/pMB1/pBR322/pUC origin of replication
   8420..9280    -  CDS            AmpR: β-lactamase; bla; confers resistance to ampicillin, carbenicillin, and related antibiotics
   9281..9385    -  promoter       AmpR promoter: bla
   9480..9515    +  CDS            rop (fragment): Rop protein, which maintains plasmids at low copy number; rop
   9617..9716    +  misc_feature   bom (fragment): basis of mobility region from pBR322
   9722..9876    -  CDS            lacZα (fragment): LacZα fragment of β-galactosidase; lacZ fragment
