[The description below was written by a language model from this plasmid's Addgene catalogue record, the feature table of its GenBank file and pLannotate feature annotations shown in this document.]
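Description:
pCDH_Str-KDEL_neomycin is a third-generation-style HIV-1 lentiviral transfer plasmid built on the pCDH-CMV-MCS-EF1-puro backbone. It expresses only the luminal endoplasmic reticulum "hook" of the RUSH (retention using selective hooks) system. In bacteria it is maintained through a high-copy ColE1/pUC origin with ampicillin resistance. The viral portion comprises an RSV promoter fused to a truncated 5' LTR, the Ψ packaging signal with flanking gag sequence, the RRE, cPPT/CTS, WPRE and a truncated 3' LTR, followed by an SV40 polyadenylation signal and SV40 origin.

The CMV promoter drives streptavidin carrying an N-terminal signal sequence, which the annotation matches to a fragment of human STIM1, and a C-terminal KDEL motif. The signal sequence directs streptavidin into the ER lumen, and KDEL-mediated retrieval keeps it there. In RUSH, a separately supplied secretory reporter fused to a streptavidin-binding peptide is held by this hook, and adding biotin releases it to give a synchronised wave of trafficking. No reporter is encoded here, so the plasmid suits making cells that stably express the hook.

Downstream of the hook lie a chimeric intron and an EMCV IRES followed by NeoR, linking G418 resistance to the hook transcript. The backbone's EF-1α core promoter/HTLV element and puromycin resistance gene are also annotated, consistent with both markers being listed. The separate 673 bp GenBank record covers only a small portion of the plasmid and annotates a single neomycin reverse primer site. The description above therefore relies on the 9,884 nt full-sequence annotation.
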