Addgene plasmid #65307: pCDH_Str-KDEL_neomycin
Purpose: Luminal ER hook only (RUSH system)
Depositing lab: Franck Perez. Depositing organization: Institut Curie. Publication: Synchronization of secretory protein traffic in populations of cells. Boncompain G, Divoux S, Gareil N, de Forges H, Lescure A, Latreche L, Mercanti V, Jollivet F, Raposo G, Perez F. Nat Methods. 2012 Mar 11;9(5):493-8. doi: 10.1038/nmeth.1928. PubMed 22406856.
Backbone
  Vector backbone: pCDH-CMV-MCS-EF1-puro
  Backbone manufacturer: system biosciences
  Vector type: Lentiviral
  Selectable markers: Neomycin (select with G418), Puromycin
Growth in bacteria
  Bacterial resistance: Ampicillin, 100 μg/mL
  Growth temperature: 37°C
  Growth strain: Stbl3
  Copy number: High Copy
Gene/Insert
  Gene/Insert name: Streptavidin fused to a signal sequence at 5' end and to a KDEL motif at 3' end
  Promoter: CMV
  Tag / fusion protein: Signal Sequence (N terminal on insert); KDEL motif (C terminal on insert)
  Cloning method: Unknown
  Sequencing primers: 5′ CMV Forward; 3′ synth-int-R
Terms and licenses: Academic/Nonprofit Terms; Industry Terms: Not Available to Industry
Depositor comments: luminal tagging
How to cite: pCDH_Str-KDEL_neomycin was a gift from Franck Perez (Addgene plasmid # 65307 ; http://n2t.net/addgene:65307 ; RRID:Addgene_65307)
