LOCUS       Exported 673 bp ds-DNA linear SYN 17-MAY-2021
DEFINITION  Luminal ER hook only (RUSH system).
ACCESSION   .
VERSION     .
KEYWORDS    pCDH_Str-KDEL_neomycin
SOURCE      synthetic DNA construct
  ORGANISM  synthetic DNA construct
REFERENCE   1 (bases 1 to 673)
  AUTHORS   Boncompain G, Divoux S, Gareil N, de Forges H, Lescure A, Latreche
            L, Mercanti V, Jollivet F, Raposo G, Perez F
  TITLE     Synchronization of secretory protein traffic in populations of
            cells.
  JOURNAL   Nat Methods. 2012 Mar 11;9(5):493-8. doi: 10.1038/nmeth.1928.
  PUBMED    22406856
REFERENCE   2 (bases 1 to 673)
  AUTHORS   .
  TITLE     Direct Submission
  JOURNAL   Exported May 17, 2021 from SnapGene Server 1.1.58
            http://www.snapgene.com
FEATURES             Location/Qualifiers
     source          1..673
                     /organism="synthetic DNA construct"
                     /mol_type="other DNA"
     primer_bind     complement(206..225)
                     /label=Neo-R
                     /note="Neomycin resistance gene, reverse primer"
ORIGIN
        1 attgtatggg atctgatctg gggcctcggt gcacatgctt tacatgtgtt tagtcgaggt
       61 taaaaaaacg tctaggcccc ccgaaccacg gggacgtggt tttcctttga aaaacacgat
      121 gataagcttg ccacaacccg ggaggcgcgc catgattgaa caagatggat tgcacgcagg
      181 ttctccggcc gcttgggtgg agaggctatt cggctatgac tgggcacaac agacaatcgg
      241 ctgctctgat gccgccgtgt tccggctgtc agcgcagggg cgcccggttc tttttgtcaa
      301 gaccgacctg tccggtgccc tgaatgaact gcaagacgag gcagcgcggc tatcgtggct
      361 ggccacgacg ggcgttcctt gcgcagctgt gctcgacgtt gtcactgaag cgggaaggga
      421 ctggctgcta ttgggcgaag tgccggggca ggatctcctg tcatctcacc ttgctcctgc
      481 cgagaaagta tccatcatgg ctgatgcaat gcggcggctg catacgcttg atccggctac
      541 ctgcccattc gaccaccaag cgaaacatcg catcgagcga gcacgtactc ggatggaagc
      601 cggtcttgtc gatcaggatg atctggacga agagcatcag gggctcgcgc cagccgaact
      661 gttcgccagg ctc
//
