>Addgene plasmid #65307 | pCDH_Str-KDEL_neomycin | addgene partial sequence | sequence record 115723 | CMV-F 5'-CGCAAATGGGCGGTAGGCGTG-3'
GTGAACCGTCAGATCGCCTGGAGACGCCATCCACGCTGTTTTGACCTCCATAGAAGATTCTAGAGCTAGC
GCTTAAGGCCTGTTAACCGGTATGGATGTATGCGTCCGTCTTGCCCTGTGGCTCCTCTGGGGACTCCTCC
TGCACCAGGGCCAGAGCCTCAGCCATAGTCACAGTGAGAAGGCGACAGGAACCAGCTCGGGCGCCGGTTT
AAACGACCCTAGCAAAGACTCAAAAGCTCAGGTGTCCGCTGCCGAGGCTGGCATTACTGGAACATGGTAC
AATCAGCTCGGGAGCACCTTTATTGTGACTGCTGGAGCCGATGGAGCCCTCACCGGAACATACGAATCTG
CTGTGGGAAACGCCGAATCACGGTACGTCCTCACTGGCCGATACGATAGTGCCCCTGCCACCGACGGATC
TGGGACTGCCCTGGGATGGACTGTCGCTTGGAAAAACAACTACCGGAATGCTCATTCTGCCACAACATGG
AGTGGACAGTACGTGGGAGGCGCTGAGGCTAGAATCAATACACAGTGGCTGCTCACATCTGGCACAACCG
AGGCAAATGCTTGGAAATCCACCCTGGTGGGACATGACACATTCACCAAAGTGAAACCCTCCGCCGCTTC
AATCGATGCCGCC
