>Addgene plasmid #65307 | pCDH_Str-KDEL_neomycin | addgene partial sequence | sequence record 116650 | synth-int-R 5'-ggagtactcaccccaacagc-3'
ATCAGTTATCTATGCGGCCGCTCACAGTTCATCTTTCGGTCCGAGCTGCTGGACGGCATCCAGAGGATTG
CCGTTGTTGACTCCGGCTTTTTTGGCGGCATCGATTGAAGCGGCGGAGGGTTTCACTTTGGTGAATGTGT
CATGTCCCACCAGGGTGGATTTCCAAGCATTTGCCTCGGTTGTGCCAGATGTGAGCAGCCACTGTGTATT
GATTCTAGCCTCAGCGCCTCCCACGTACTGTCCACTCCATGTTGTGGCAGAATGAGCATTCCGGTAGTTG
TTTTTCCAAGCGACAGTCCATCCCAGGGCAGTCCCAGATCCGTCGGTGGCAGGGGCACTATCGTATCGGC
CAGTGAGGACGTACCGTGATTCGGCGTTTCCCACAGCAGATTCGTATGTTCCGGTGAGGGCTCCATCGGC
TCCAGCAGTCACAATAAAGGTGCTCCCGAGCTGATTGTACCATGTTCCAGTAATGCCAGCCTCGGCAGCG
GACACCTGAGCTTTTGAGTCTTTGCTAGGGTCGTTTAAACCGGCGCCCGAGCTGGTTCCTGTCGCCTTCT
CACTGTGACTATGGCTGAGGCTCTGGCCCTGGTGCAGGAGGAGTCCCCAGAGGAGCCACAGGGCAAGACG
GACGCATACATCCATACCGG
